>Addgene plasmid #163336 | pMX-CAG-CD3-P2A-CD90.2 | addgene full sequence | sequence record 322032 | Addgene NGS Result
CCCGAAAAGTGCCACCTGCATAATGAAAGACCCCACCTGTAGGTTTGGCAAGCTAGCTTAAGTAACGCCA
TTTTGCAAGGCATGGAAAAATACATAACTGAGAATAGAAAAGTTCAGATCAAGGTCAGGAACAGATGGAA
CAGCTGAATATGGGCCAAACAGGATATCTGTGGTAAGCAGTTCCTGCCCCGGCTCAGGGCCAAGAACAGA
TGGAACAGCTGAATATGGGCCAAACAGGATATCTGTGGTAAGCAGTTCCTGCCCCGGCTCAGGGCCAAGA
ACAGATGGTCCCCAGATGCGGTCCAGCCCTCAGCAGTTTCTAGAGAACCATCAGATGTTTCCAGGGTGCC
CCAAGGACCTGAAATGACCCTGTGCCTTATTTGAACTAACCAATCAGTTCGCTTCTCGCTTCTGTTCGCG
CGCTTCTGCTCCCCGAGCTCAATAAAAGAGCCCACAACCCCTCACTCGGCGCGCCAGTCCTCCGATTGAC
TGAGTCGCCCGGGTACCCGTGTATCCAATAAACCCTCTTGCAGTTGCATCCGACTTGTGGTCTCGCTGTT
CCTTGGGAGGGTCTCCTCTGAGTGATTGACTACCCGTCAGCGGGGGTCTTTCATTTGGGGGCTCGTCCGG
GATCGGGAGACCCCTGCCCAGGGACCACCGACCCACCACCGGGAGGTAAGCTGGCCAGCAACTTATCTGT
GTCTGTCCGATTGTCTAGTGTCTATGACTGATTTTATGCGCCTGCGTCGGTACTAGTTAGCTAACTAGCT
CTGTATCTGGCGGACCCGTGGTGGAACTGACGAGTTCGGAACACCCGGCCGCAACCCTGGGAGACGTCCC
AGGGACTTCGGGGGCCGTTTTTGTGGCCCGACCTGAGTCCAAAAATCCCGATCGTTTTGGACTCTTTGGT
GCACCCCCCTAATAGGAGGGATATGTGGTTCTGGTAGGAGACGAGAACCTAAAACAGTTCCCGCCTCCGT
CTGAATTTTTGCTTTCGGTTTGGGACCGAAGCCGCGCCGCGCGTCTTGTCTGCTGCAGCATCGTTCTGTG
TTGTCTCTGTCTGACTGTGTTTCTGTATTTGTCTGAAAATTAGGGCCAGACTGTTACCACTCCCTTAAGT
TTGACCTTAGGTCACTGGAAAGATGTCGAGCGGATCGCTCACAACCAGTCGGTAGATGTCAAGAAGAGAC
GTTGGGTTACCTTCTGCTCTGCAGAATGGCCAACCTTTAACGTCGGATGGCCGCGAGACGGCACCTTTAA
CCGAGACCTCATCACCCAGGTTAAGATCAAGGTCTTTTCACCTGGCCCGCATGGACACCCAGACCAGGTC
CCCTACATCGTGACCTGGGAAGCCTTGGCTTTTGACCCCCCTCCCTGGGTCAAGCCCTTTGTACACCCTA
AGCCTCCGCCTCCTCTTCCTCCATCCGCCCCGTCTCTCCCCCTTGAACCTCCTCGTTCGACCCCGCCTCG
ATCCTCCCTTTATCCAGCCCTCACTCCTTCTCTAGGCGCCCCCATATGGCCATATGAGATCTTATATGGG
GCACCCCCGCCCCTTGTAAACTTCCCTGACCCTGACATGACAAGAGTTACTAACAGCCCCTCTCTCCAAG
CTCACTTACAGGCTCTCTACTTAGTCCAGCACGAAGTCTGGAGACCTCTGGCGGCAGCCTACCAAGAACA
ACTGGACCGACCGGCCGGTGGTACCTCACCCTTACCGAGTCGGCGACACAGTGTGGGTCCGCCGACACCA
GACTAAGAACCTAGAACCTCGCTGGAAAGGACCTTACACAGTCCTGCTGACCACCCCCACCGCCCTCAAA
GTAGACGGCATCGCAGCTTGGATACACGCCGCCCACGTGAAGGCTGCCGACCCCGGGGGTGGACCATCCT
CTAGACTGCCGGATCTAGCTAGTTAATTAATCGACATTGATTATTGACTAGTTATTAATAGTAATCAATT
ACGGGGTCATTAGTTCATAGCCCATATATGGAGTTCCGCGTTACATAACTTACGGTAAATGGCCCGCCTG
GCTGACCGCCCAACGACCCCCGCCCATTGACGTCAATAATGACGTATGTTCCCATAGTAACGCCAATAGG
GACTTTCCATTGACGTCAATGGGTGGACTATTTACGGTAAACTGCCCACTTGGCAGTACATCAAGTGTAT
CATATGCCAAGTACGCCCCCTATTGACGTCAATGACGGTAAATGGCCCGCCTGGCATTATGCCCAGTACA
TGACCTTATGGGACTTTCCTACTTGGCAGTACATCTACGTATTAGTCATCGCTATTACCATGGGTCGAGG
TGAGCCCCACGTTCTGCTTCACTCTCCCCATCTCCCCCCCCTCCCCACCCCCAATTTTGTATTTATTTAT
TTTTTAATTATTTTGTGCAGCGATGGGGGCGGGGGGGGGGGGGNCGCGCGCCAGGCGGGGCGGGGCGGGG
CGAGGGGCGGGGCGGGGCGAGGCGGAGAGGTGCGGCGGCAGCCAATCAGAGCGGCGCGCTCCGAAAGTTT
CCTTTTATGGCGAGGCGGCGGCGGCGGCGGCCCTATAAAAAGCGAAGCGCGCGGCGGGCGGGAGTCGCTG
CGTTGCCTTCGCCCCGTGCCCCGCTCCGCGCCGCCTCGCGCCGCCCGCCCCGGCTCTGACTGACCGCGTT
ACTCCCACAGGTGAGCGGGCGGGACGGCCCTTCTCCTCCGGGCTGTAATTAGCGCTTGGTTTAATGACGG
CTCGTTTCTTTTCTGTGGCTGCGTGAAAGCCTTAAAGGGCTCCGGGAGGGGGATCCGGTCGTGCGGCCGC
GCCACCATGGAACAGAGAAAAGGCCTGGCCGGCCTGTTCCTGGTTATCAGTCTGCTGCAGGGCACAGTGG
CCCAGACCAACAAGGCTAAGAACCTGGTGCAGGTGGACGGCTCTAGAGGCGACGGATCTGTGCTGCTGAC
ATGTGGCCTGACCGACAAGACCATCAAGTGGCTGAAGGACGGCTCCATCATCAGCCCTCTGAACGCCACC
AAGAACACCTGGAACCTGGGCAACAACGCCAAGGACCCCAGAGGCACCTATCAGTGCCAGGGCGCCAAAG
AGACAAGCAACCCTCTGCAGGTCTACTACAGAATGTGCGAGAACTGCATCGAGCTGAACATCGGCACCAT
CAGCGGCTTCATCTTCGCCGAAGTGATCAGCATCTTCTTTCTGGCCCTGGGCGTGTACCTGATCGCTGGA
CAAGATGGCGTGCGGCAGAGCAGAGCCAGCGATAAGCAGACACTGCTGCAGAACGAGCAGCTGTACCAGC
CTCTGAAGGACAGAGAGTACGACCAGTACAGCCACCTCCAGGGCAACCAGCTGCGGAAGAAGGGATCTGG
CCAATTGGAAGGCAGAGGCTCTCTTCTTACATGCGGCGACGTCGAGGAAAACCCAGGACCTATGGAACAC
TCTGGCATCCTGGCTAGCCTGATCCTGATTGCCGTTCTGCCTCAAGGCAGCCCCTTCAAGATCCAAGTGA
CCGAGTACGAGGACAAGGTGTTCGTGACCTGCAACACCAGCGTGATGCACCTGGATGGCACCGTGGAAGG
ATGGTTCGCCAAGAACAAGACCCTGAACCTCGGCAAGGGCGTGCTGGACCCTAGAGGCATCTACCTGTGT
AACGGCACAGAGCAGCTGGCCAAGGTGGTGTCTAGTGTGCAGGTCCACTATCGGATGTGTCAGAACTGCG
TGGAACTGGACAGCGGCACAATGGCCGGCGTGATCTTCATCGACCTGATCGCTACCCTGCTGCTGGCACT
GGGAGTGTATTGCTTCGCTGGCCACGAGACAGGCAGACCTAGCGGAGCTGCTGAAGTTCAGGCCCTGCTG
AAGAATGAACAGCTCTATCAGCCCCTGCGCGACAGAGAGGATACCCAGTACTCTAGACTCGGCGGCAACT
GGCCCAGAAACAAGAAATCTGGAAGCGGCACGCGTGTCAGACAGACCCTGAACTTCGATCTGCTTAGACT
GGCCGGGGACGTCGAGTCTAATCCAGGACCAATGCGGTGGAACACCTTCTGGGGCATCCTGTGTCTGTCT
CTGCTGGCTGTGGGCACCTGTCAGGATGACGCTGAGAACATCGAGTATAAGGTGTCCATCTCCGGCACCA
GCGTCGAGCTGACTTGTCCTCTGGACTCCGACGAGAACCTGAAGTGGGAGAAGAACGGCCAAGAGCTGCC
TCAGAAGCACGACAAGCACCTGGTGCTGCAGGACTTCAGCGAGGTGGAAGATAGCGGCTACTACGTGTGC
TACACCCCTGCCAGCAACAAGAACACATACCTGTACCTGAAGGCTCGCGTGTGCGAGTACTGTGTCGAGG
TGGACCTGACAGCCGTGGCTATCATCATCATCGTGGACATCTGCATCACCCTGGGCCTGCTGATGGTCAT
CTACTACTGGTCCAAGAACCGGAAGGCCAAGGCCAAGCCTGTGACAAGAGGAACCGGCGCTGGAAGCAGA
CCAAGAGGCCAGAACAAAGAAAGACCTCCTCCTGTGCCTAATCCTGACTACGAGCCCATCCGGAAGGGCC
AGAGAGATCTGTACTCTGGCCTGAACCAGAGGGCCGTGGGTTCTGGCGCATGCCAGTGTACCAACTATGC
TCTCCTGAGACTCGCAGGCGACGTTGAGAGTAATCCAGGGCCTATGAAGTGGAAAGTGTCTGTGCTGGCC
TGCATCCTGCATGTTCGATTCCCTGGCGCTGAGGCCCAGTCTTTTGGACTGCTGGACCCCAAGCTGTGCT
ACCTGCTGGACGGCATTCTGTTTATTTATGGCGTGATCATCACCGCTCTGTACCTGCGGGCCAAGTTCAG
CAGAAGCGCTGAGACAGCTGCCAATCTGCAGGACCCTAACCAGCTGTACAACGAGCTGAATCTGGGGCGC
AGAGAAGAGTACGATGTGCTGGAAAAGAAGAGAGCCAGAGATCCCGAGATGGGCGGCAAACAGCAGAGAA
GGCGGAATCCTCAAGAAGGCGTGTACAACGCCCTGCAGAAAGATAAGATGGCCGAGGCCTACAGCGAGAT
CGGCACAAAGGGCGAACGCAGAAGAGGCAAGGGACACGATGGACTGTACCAGGGCCTGTCCACAGCCACA
AAGGACACATACGATGCCCTGCACATGCAGACACTGGCCCCTAGAGGCAGCGGCGTCGACGCCACAAACT
TCAGCCTGCTGAGACAGGCTGGCGACGTGGAAGAGAATCCTGGACCTATGAACCCCGCCATCTCTGTGGC
CCTGCTGCTGTCTGTGCTGCAGGTGTCCAGAGGCCAGAAAGTGACCAGCCTGACCGCCTGCCTCGTGAAC
CAGAACCTGAGACTGGACTGCAGACACGAGAACAACACCAAGGACAACAGCATCCAGCACGAGTTCTCCC
TGACCCGCGAGAAGAGAAAACACGTGCTGAGCGGCACCCTGGGCATCCCCGAGCACACCTACAGATCCAG
AGTGACCCTGAGCAACCAGCCCTACATCAAGGTGCTGACCCTGGCCAACTTCACCACAAAGGACGAGGGC
GACTACTTCTGCGAACTGCAGGTGTCAGGCGCCAACCCCATGAGCAGCAACAAGAGCATCAGCGTGTACA
GAGACAAGCTCGTGAAGTGCGGCGGCATCAGCCTGCTGGTGCAGAACACCTCTTGGATGCTGTTGCTGCT
GCTGAGCCTGAGCCTGCTGCAGGCCCTGGACTTCATCTCTCTGTAGCCTGCAGGTTTCTGAAGCTTGAGT
ACATCGATAAAATAAAAGATTTTATTTAGTCTCCAGAAAAAGGGGGGAATGAAAGACCCCACCTGTAGGT
TTGGCAAGCTAGCTAGAGAACCATCAGATGTTTCCAGGGTGCCCCAAGGACCTGAAATGACCCTGTGCCT
TATTTGAACTAACCAATCAGTTCGCTTCTCGCTTCTGTTCGCGCGCTTCTGCTCCCCGAGCTCAATAAAA
GAGCCCACAACCCCTCACTCGGCGCGCCAGTCCTCCGATAGACTGCGTCGCCCGGGTACCCGTGTATCCA
ATAAACCCTCTTGCAGTTGCATCCGACTTGTGGTCTCGCTGTTCCTTGGGAGGGTCTCCTCTGAGTGATT
GACTACCCGTCAGCGGGGGTCTTTCATGGGTAACAGTTTCTTGAAGTGTCGAGCAGCATGTATCAAAATT
AATTTGGTTTTTTTTCTTAAGTATTTACATTAAATGGCCATAGTTGCATTAATGAATCGGCCAACGCGCG
GGGAGAGGCGGTTTGCGTATTGGGCGCTCTTCCGCTTCCTCGCTCACTGACTCGCTGCGCTCGGTCGTTC
GGCTGCGGCGAGCGGTATCAGCTCACTCAAAGGCGGTAATACGGTTATCCACAGAATCAGGGGATAACGC
AGGAAAGAACATGTGAGCAAAAGGCCAGCAAAAGGCCAGGAACCGTAAAAAGGCCGCGTTGCTGGCGTTT
TTCCATAGGCTCCGCCCCCCTGACGAGCATCACAAAAATCGACGCTCAAGTCAGAGGTGGCGAAACCCGA
CAGGACTATAAAGATACCAGGCGTTTCCCCCTGGAAGCTCCCTCGTGCGCTCTCCTGTTCCGACCCTGCC
GCTTACCGGATACCTGTCCGCCTTTCTCCCTTCGGGAAGCGTGGCGCTTTCTCATAGCTCACGCTGTAGG
TATCTCAGTTCGGTGTAGGTCGTTCGCTCCAAGCTGGGCTGTGTGCACGAACCCCCCGTTCAGCCCGACC
GCTGCGCCTTATCCGGTAACTATCGTCTTGAGTCCAACCCGGTAAGACACGACTTATCGCCACTGGCAGC
AGCCACTGGTAACAGGATTAGCAGAGCGAGGTATGTAGGCGGTGCTACAGAGTTCTTGAAGTGGTGGCCT
AACTACGGCTACACTAGAAGAACAGTATTTGGTATCTGCGCTCTGCTGAAGCCAGTTACCTTCGGAAAAA
GAGTTGGTAGCTCTTGATCCGGCAAACAAACCACCGCTGGTAGCGGTGGTTTTTTTGTTTGCAAGCAGCA
GATTACGCGCAGAAAAAAAGGATCTCAAGAAGATCCTTTGATCTTTTCTACGGGGTCTGACGCTCAGTGG
AACGAAAACTCACGTTAAGGGATTTTGGTCATGAGATTATCAAAAAGGATCTTCACCTAGATCCTTTTGC
GGCCGGCCGCAAATCAATCTAAAGTATATATGAGTAAACTTGGTCTGACAGTTACCAATGCTTAATCAGT
GAGGCACCTATCTCAGCGATCTGTCTATTTCGTTCATCCATAGTTGCCTGACTCCCCGTCGTGTAGATAA
CTACGATACGGGAGGGCTTACCATCTGGCCCCAGTGCTGCAATGATACCGCGAGACCCACGCTCACCGGC
TCCAGATTTATCAGCAATAAACCAGCCAGCCGGAAGGGCCGAGCGCAGAAGTGGTCCTGCAACTTTATCC
GCCTCCATCCAGTCTATTAATTGTTGCCGGGAAGCTAGAGTAAGTAGTTCGCCAGTTAATAGTTTGCGCA
ACGTTGTTGCCATTGCTACAGGCATCGTGGTGTCACGCTCGTCGTTTGGTATGGCTTCATTCAGCTCCGG
TTCCCAACGATCAAGGCGAGTTACATGATCCCCCATGTTGTGCAAAAAAGCGGTTAGCTCCTTCGGTCCT
CCGATCGTTGTCAGAAGTAAGTTGGCCGCAGTGTTATCACTCATGGTTATGGCAGCACTGCATAATTCTC
TTACTGTCATGCCATCCGTAAGATGCTTTTCTGTGACTGGTGAGTACTCAACCAAGTCATTCTGAGAATA
GTGTATGCGGCGACCGAGTTGCTCTTGCCCGGCGTCAATACGGGATAATACCGCGCCACATAGCAGAACT
TTAAAAGTGCTCATCATTGGAAAACGTTCTTCGGGGCGAAAACTCTCAAGGATCTTACCGCTGTTGAGAT
CCAGTTCGATGTAACCCACTCGTGCACCCAACTGATCTTCAGCATCTTTTACTTTCACCAGCGTTTCTGG
GTGAGCAAAAACAGGAAGGCAAAATGCCGCAAAAAAGGGAATAAGGGCGACACGGAAATGTTGAATACTC
ATACTCTTCCTTTTTCAATATTATTGAAGCATTTATCAGGGTTATTGTCTCATGAGCGGATACATATTTG
AATGTATTTAGAAAAATAAACAAATAGGGGTTCCGCGCACATTTC
Features (pLannotate 1.2.2; 19 found; start..end, strand, type, name):
     22..615     +  LTR            LTR: long terminal repeat from Moloney murine leukemia virus
    678..877     +  misc_feature   MMLV Ψ: packaging signal of Moloney murine leukemia virus (MMLV)
    929..1017    +  misc_feature   MESV Ψ (fragment): packaging signal of murine embryonic stem cell virus
   1094..1510    +  CDS            gag (truncated): truncated Moloney murine leukemia virus (MMLV) gag gene lacking the start codon
   1520..1898    +  misc_feature   pol region: Moloney murine leukemia virus (MMLV) pol region containing the splice acceptor site
   1923..2302    +  enhancer       CMV enhancer: human cytomegalovirus immediate early enhancer
   2305..2580    +  promoter       chicken β-actin promoter: No description available
   2594..2713    +  intron         hybrid intron (fragment): hybrid between chicken β-actin (CBA) and minute virus of mice (MMV) introns (Gray et al., 2011)
   2807..3352    +  CDS            Cd3g: CD3G_MOUSE - Experimental evidence at protein level: Swiss-Prot protein existence level 1. Part of the TCR-CD3 complex present on T-lymphocyte cell surface that plays an essential role in adaptive immune response. When antigen presenting cells (APCs) activate T-cell receptor (TCR), TCR- mediated signals are transmitted across the cell membrane by the CD3 chains CD3D, CD3E, CD3G and CD3Z. All CD3 chains contain immunoreceptor tyrosine-based activation motifs (ITAMs) in their cytoplasmic domain. Upon TCR engagement, these motifs become phosphorylated by Src family protein tyrosine kinases LCK an
   3422..3940    +  CDS            Cd3d: CD3D_MOUSE - Also known as T3d. Experimental evidence at protein level: Swiss-Prot protein existence level 1. Part of the TCR-CD3 complex present on T-lymphocyte cell surface that plays an essential role in adaptive immune response. When antigen presenting cells (APCs) activate T-cell receptor (TCR), TCR- mediated signals are transmitted across the cell membrane by the CD3 chains CD3D, CD3E, CD3G and CD3Z. All CD3 chains contain immunoreceptor tyrosine-based activation motifs (ITAMs) in their cytoplasmic domain. Upon TCR engagement, these motifs become phosphorylated by Src family protein tyro
   4022..4588    +  CDS            Cd3e: CD3E_MOUSE - Experimental evidence at protein level: Swiss-Prot protein existence level 1. Part of the TCR-CD3 complex present on T-lymphocyte cell surface that plays an essential role in adaptive immune response. When antigen presenting cells (APCs) activate T-cell receptor (TCR), TCR- mediated signals are transmitted across the cell membrane by the CD3 chains CD3D, CD3E, CD3G and CD3Z. All CD3 chains contain immunoreceptor tyrosine-based activation motifs (ITAMs) in their cytoplasmic domain. Upon TCR engagement, these motifs become phosphorylated by Src family protein tyrosine kinases LCK an
   4664..5155    +  CDS            Cd247: CD3Z_MOUSE - Also known as Cd3z, Tcrz. Experimental evidence at protein level: Swiss-Prot protein existence level 1. Part of the TCR-CD3 complex present on T-lymphocyte cell surface that plays an essential role in adaptive immune response. When antigen presenting cells (APCs) activate T-cell receptor (TCR), TCR- mediated signals are transmitted across the cell membrane by the CD3 chains CD3D, CD3E, CD3G and CD3Z. All CD3 chains contain immunoreceptor tyrosine-based activation motifs (ITAMs) in their cytoplasmic domain. Upon TCR engagement, these motifs become phosphorylated by Src family prote
   5228..5713    +  CDS            Thy1: THY1_MOUSE - Also known as Thy-1. Experimental evidence at protein level: Swiss-Prot protein existence level 1. May play a role in cell-cell or cell-ligand interactions during synaptogenesis and other events in the brain. From Mus musculus (Mouse).
   5788..5824    +  LTR            3' LTR (ΔU3) (fragment): self-inactivating 3' long terminal repeat (LTR) from Moloney murine leukemia virus
   5823..6117    +  LTR            3' LTR (ΔU3) (fragment): self-inactivating 3' long terminal repeat (LTR) from Moloney murine leukemia virus
   6205..6257    -  CDS            lacI (fragment): lac repressor; lacI; The lac repressor binds to the lac operator to inhibit transcription in E. coli. This inhibition can be relieved by adding lactose or isopropyl-β-D-thiogalactopyranoside (IPTG).
   6440..7028    -  rep_origin     ori: high-copy-number ColE1/pMB1/pBR322/pUC origin of replication
   7192..8052    -  CDS            AmpR: β-lactamase; bla; confers resistance to ampicillin, carbenicillin, and related antibiotics
   8053..8157    -  promoter       AmpR promoter: bla
