[The description below was written by a language model from this plasmid's Addgene catalogue record and pLannotate feature annotations shown in this document.]
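Description:
pMX-CAG-CD3-P2A-CD90.2 is a Moloney murine leukemia virus-based gammaretroviral expression vector built on the pMX backbone, designed to overexpress the murine CD3 signalling components of the T-cell receptor complex together with a surface marker. In bacteria it is maintained through a high-copy ColE1/pUC-type origin and selected with ampicillin via the β-lactamase gene and its native promoter. The viral portion comprises a 5′ MMLV LTR, the MMLV packaging signal (with a short MESV Ψ fragment), a truncated gag lacking its start codon, and a pol region carrying the splice acceptor. Together these elements allow the genomic RNA to be packaged when gag, pol and env are supplied in trans by a packaging system. The 3′ LTR is annotated as two fragments of a U3-deleted, self-inactivating LTR, which would be consistent with reliance on an internal promoter after integration.

That internal promoter is CAG, annotated here as the CMV immediate-early enhancer, the chicken β-actin promoter and a fragment of a hybrid intron. It drives a single polycistronic open reading frame encoding mouse CD3 gamma (Cd3g), CD3 delta (Cd3d), CD3 epsilon (Cd3e) and the TCR zeta chain (Cd247), followed by Thy1 (CD90.2). According to the depositor, the coding sequences are separated by T2A, F2A, E2A and P2A peptides respectively. The feature table does not annotate these peptides, but it shows short gaps between the coding regions where they would lie. The 2A sequences cause ribosomal skipping, so one transcript yields five separate proteins. CD90.2 at the cell surface can serve as a marker for identifying or enriching transduced cells. The construct belongs to a retroviral toolbox developed for overexpression and genetic perturbation in primary lymphocytes.
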