Addgene plasmid #163336: pMX-CAG-CD3-P2A-CD90.2
Purpose: Retroviral vector to overexpress the murine CD3 (TCR) components CD3 gamma, CD delta, CD epsilon and TCR zeta and surface marker CD90.2, separated by T2; F2A; E2A; P2A respectively, under control of the CAG promoter
Depositing lab: Louis Ates & Teunis Geijtenbeek. Depositing organization: Academic Medical Center, University of Amsterdam. Publication: An optimized retroviral toolbox for overexpression and genetic perturbation of primary lymphocytes. van der Donk LEH, van der Spek J, van Duivenvoorde T, Ten Brink MS, Geijtenbeek TBH, Kuijl CP, van Heijst JWJ, Ates LS. Biol Open. 2022 Feb 15;11(2):bio059032. doi: 10.1242/bio.059032. Epub 2022 Mar 1. PubMed 35229875.
Backbone
  Vector backbone: pMX
  Vector type: Mammalian Expression, Retroviral
Growth in bacteria
  Bacterial resistance: Ampicillin, 100 μg/mL
  Growth temperature: 37°C
  Growth strain: NEB Stable
  Copy number: High Copy
Gene/Insert
  Gene/Insert name: CD3
  Species: M. musculus (mouse)
  Promoter: CAG
  Cloning method: Restriction Enzyme; 5′ cloning site Unknown (unknown if destroyed); 3′ cloning site Unknown (unknown if destroyed)
Terms and licenses: Academic/Nonprofit Terms; Industry Terms: Not Available to Industry
Depositor comments: Insert consists of CD3 gamma, CD delta, CD epsilon and TCR zeta and surface marker CD90.2, separated by T2; F2A; E2A; P2A. Please visit https://www.biorxiv.org/content/10.1101/2021.01.08.425881v1 for bioRxiv preprint.
How to cite: pMX-CAG-CD3-P2A-CD90.2 was a gift from Louis Ates & Teunis Geijtenbeek (Addgene plasmid # 163336 ; http://n2t.net/addgene:163336 ; RRID:Addgene_163336)
